Addgene plasmid #80826: p3E-P2A-GFP no-pA
Purpose: P2A followed by GFP without pA
Depositing lab: Philip Washbourne. Depositing organization: University of Oregon. Publication: A MultiSite Gateway Toolkit for Rapid Cloning of Vertebrate Expression Constructs with Diverse Research Applications. Fowler DK, Stewart S, Seredick S, Eisen JS, Stankunas K, Washbourne P. PLoS One. 2016 Aug 8;11(8):e0159277. doi: 10.1371/journal.pone.0159277. eCollection 2016. PONE-D-16-19476 PubMed 27500400.
Backbone
  Vector backbone: pDONR P2R-P3
  Backbone manufacturer: Invitrogen
  Total vector size (bp): 3539
  Vector type: Mammalian Expression
Growth in bacteria
  Bacterial resistance: Kanamycin, 50 μg/mL
  Growth temperature: 37°C
  Growth strain: DH5alpha
  Copy number: Unknown
Gene/Insert
  Gene/Insert name: p3E-P2A-GFP no-pA
  Cloning method: Gateway Cloning
  Sequencing primers: 5′ M13(20)F; 3′ M13R
Terms and licenses: Academic/Nonprofit Terms; Industry Terms: Not Available to Industry
How to cite: p3E-P2A-GFP no-pA was a gift from Philip Washbourne (Addgene plasmid # 80826 ; http://n2t.net/addgene:80826 ; RRID:Addgene_80826)
