[The description below was written by a language model from this plasmid's Addgene catalogue record and pLannotate feature annotations shown in this document.]
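Description:
p3E-P2A-GFP no-pA is a 3,539 bp MultiSite Gateway 3′ entry clone built in the Invitrogen pDONR P2R-P3 backbone, part of a toolkit for modular assembly of vertebrate expression constructs. Although catalogued as a mammalian expression vector, it is not an expression plasmid in itself. The annotation shows no eukaryotic promoter, and, as the name indicates, no polyadenylation signal follows the insert. It is propagated in E. coli through a high-copy ColE1/pUC-type origin and selected with kanamycin via the aph(3′)-Ia KanR gene. The rrnB T1 and T2 terminators, a T7 promoter, and short lacI and lacZα fragments are residual backbone elements typical of the pDONR series.

The payload is a porcine teschovirus-1 P2A peptide coding sequence followed, after a short pBluescript polylinker remnant, by mammalian codon-optimised EGFP, with another polylinker fragment downstream. This cassette is flanked by Gateway recombination sites. The automated annotation labels them attR2 (spanning the sequence origin) on one side and an attB3 core overlapping an attL-type fragment on the other, which is consistent with the attR2/attL3 arrangement expected of a 3′ entry clone.

In an LR reaction with compatible 5′ (promoter) and middle (coding sequence) entry clones and a destination vector, the cassette is placed downstream of a gene of interest. If the upstream open reading frame lacks a stop codon and is in frame, ribosomal skipping at P2A yields the protein of interest and EGFP as separate polypeptides from one transcript, so fluorescence reports expression without a GFP fusion. Because this version lacks a pA, transcript termination and polyadenylation must be supplied by the destination vector.
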