Features (pLannotate 1.2.2; 14 found; start..end, strand, type, name):
     38..94      +  CDS            P2A: 2A peptide from porcine teschovirus-1 polyprotein Eukaryotic ribosomes fail to insert a peptide bond between the Gly and Pro residues, yielding separate polypeptides.
     95..115     -  misc_feature   MCS (fragment): pBluescript multiple cloning site
    116..835     +  CDS            EGFP: the original enhanced GFP (Yang et al., 1996) mammalian codon-optimized
    836..907     -  misc_feature   MCS (fragment): pBluescript multiple cloning site
    915..935     -  protein_bind   attB3: mutant version of attB; core recombination site for the Gateway® BP reaction BP Clonase™
    926..1011    -  protein_bind   attL1 (fragment): mutant version of attL; recombination site for the Gateway® LR reaction LR Clonase™
   1048..1066    -  promoter       T7 promoter: promoter for bacteriophage T7 RNA polymerase
   1200..2009    +  CDS            KanR: aminoglycoside phosphotransferase; aph(3')-Ia; confers resistance to kanamycin in bacteria or G418 (Geneticin®) in eukaryotes
   2156..2744    +  rep_origin     ori: high-copy-number ColE1/pMB1/pBR322/pUC origin of replication
   2927..3019    +  CDS            lacI (fragment): lac repressor; lacI; The lac repressor binds to the lac operator to inhibit transcription in E. coli. This inhibition can be relieved by adding lactose or isopropyl-β-D-thiogalactopyranoside (IPTG).
   3074..3101    -  terminator     rrnB T2 terminator: transcription terminator T2 from the E. coli rrnB gene
   3233..3276    +  terminator     rrnB T1 terminator: Escherichia coli rrnB; transcription terminator T1 from the E. coli rrnB gene
   3323..3359    -  CDS            lacZα (fragment): LacZα fragment of β-galactosidase; lacZ fragment
   3430..14      -  protein_bind   attR2 (across the origin): mutant version of attR; recombination site for the Gateway® LR reaction LR Clonase™
>Addgene plasmid #80826 | p3E-P2A-GFP no-pA | depositor full sequence | sequence record 153011 | p3E-P2A-GFP no-pA sequence 3539 bps
CTTGTACAAAGTGGAAGAATTGGGTACCGGATCCGGAGCCACGAACTTCTCTCTGTTAAAGCAAGCAGGA
GACGTGGAAGAAAACCCCGGTCCTGGTACCGGGCCCCCCCTCGAGATGGTGAGCAAGGGCGAGGAGCTGT
TCACCGGGGTGGTGCCCATCCTGGTCGAGCTGGACGGCGACGTAAACGGCCACAAGTTCAGCGTGTCCGG
CGAGGGCGAGGGCGATGCCACCTACGGCAAGCTGACCCTGAAGTTCATCTGCACCACCGGCAAGCTGCCC
GTGCCCTGGCCCACCCTCGTGACCACCCTGACCTACGGCGTGCAGTGCTTCAGCCGCTACCCCGACCACA
TGAAGCAGCACGACTTCTTCAAGTCCGCCATGCCCGAAGGCTACGTCCAGGAGCGCACCATCTTCTTCAA
GGACGACGGCAACTACAAGACCCGCGCCGAGGTGAAGTTCGAGGGCGACACCCTGGTGAACCGCATCGAG
CTGAAGGGCATCGACTTCAAGGAGGACGGCAACATCCTGGGGCACAAGCTGGAGTACAACTACAACAGCC
ACAACGTCTATATCATGGCCGACAAGCAGAAGAACGGCATCAAGGTGAACTTCAAGATCCGCCACAACAT
CGAGGACGGCAGCGTGCAGCTCGCCGACCACTACCAGCAGAACACCCCCATCGGCGACGGCCCCGTGCTG
CTGCCCGACAACCACTACCTGAGCACCCAGTCCGCCCTGAGCAAAGACCCCAACGAGAAGCGCGATCACA
TGGTCCTGCTGGAGTTCGTGACCGCCGCCGGGATCACTCTCGGCATGGACGAGCTGTACAAGTAAAAGCT
TGATATCGAATTCCTGCAGCCCGGGGGATCCACTAGTTCTAGAGCGGCCGCCACCGCGGTGGAGCTCCAG
CTTGCAACTTTATTATACAAAGTTGGCATTATAAAAAAGCATTGCTTATCAATTTGTTGCAACGAACAGG
TCACTATCAGTCAAAATAAAATCATTATTTGGAGCTCCATGGTAGCGTTAACGCGGCCGCGATATCCCCT
ATAGTGAGTCGTATTACATGGTCATAGCTGTTTCCTGGCAGCTCTGGCCCGTGTCTCAAAATCTCTGATG
TTACATTGCACAAGATAAAAATATATCATCATGAACAATAAAACTGTCTGCTTACATAAACAGTAATACA
AGGGGTGTTATGAGCCATATTCAACGGGAAACGTCGAGGCCGCGATTAAATTCCAACATGGATGCTGATT
TATATGGGTATAAATGGGCTCGCGATAATGTCGGGCAATCAGGTGCGACAATCTATCGCTTGTATGGGAA
GCCCGATGCGCCAGAGTTGTTTCTGAAACATGGCAAAGGTAGCGTTGCCAATGATGTTACAGATGAGATG
GTCAGACTAAACTGGCTGACGGAATTTATGCCTCTTCCGACCATCAAGCATTTTATCCGTACTCCTGATG
ATGCATGGTTACTCACCACTGCGATCCCCGGAAAAACAGCATTCCAGGTATTAGAAGAATATCCTGATTC
AGGTGAAAATATTGTTGATGCGCTGGCAGTGTTCCTGCGCCGGTTGCATTCGATTCCTGTTTGTAATTGT
CCTTTTAACAGCGATCGCGTATTTCGTCTCGCTCAGGCGCAATCACGAATGAATAACGGTTTGGTTGATG
CGAGTGATTTTGATGACGAGCGTAATGGCTGGCCTGTTGAACAAGTCTGGAAAGAAATGCATAAACTTTT
GCCATTCTCACCGGATTCAGTCGTCACTCATGGTGATTTCTCACTTGATAACCTTATTTTTGACGAGGGG
AAATTAATAGGTTGTATTGATGTTGGACGAGTCGGAATCGCAGACCGATACCAGGATCTTGCCATCCTAT
GGAACTGCCTCGGTGAGTTTTCTCCTTCATTACAGAAACGGCTTTTTCAAAAATATGGTATTGATAATCC
TGATATGAATAAATTGCAGTTTCATTTGATGCTCGATGAGTTTTTCTAATCAGAATTGGTTAATTGGTTG
TAACACTGGCAGAGCATTACGCTGACTTGACGGGACGGCGCAAGCTCATGACCAAAATCCCTTAACGTGA
GTTACGCGTCGTTCCACTGAGCGTCAGACCCCGTAGAAAAGATCAAAGGATCTTCTTGAGATCCTTTTTT
TCTGCGCGTAATCTGCTGCTTGCAAACAAAAAAACCACCGCTACCAGCGGTGGTTTGTTTGCCGGATCAA
GAGCTACCAACTCTTTTTCCGAAGGTAACTGGCTTCAGCAGAGCGCAGATACCAAATACTGTCCTTCTAG
TGTAGCCGTAGTTAGGCCACCACTTCAAGAACTCTGTAGCACCGCCTACATACCTCGCTCTGCTAATCCT
GTTACCAGTGGCTGCTGCCAGTGGCGATAAGTCGTGTCTTACCGGGTTGGACTCAAGACGATAGTTACCG
GATAAGGCGCAGCGGTCGGGCTGAACGGGGGGTTCGTGCACACAGCCCAGCTTGGAGCGAACGACCTACA
CCGAACTGAGATACCTACAGCGTGAGCATTGAGAAAGCGCCACGCTTCCCGAAGGGAGAAAGGCGGACAG
GTATCCGGTAAGCGGCAGGGTCGGAACAGGAGAGCGCACGAGGGAGCTTCCAGGGGGAAACGCCTGGTAT
CTTTATAGTCCTGTCGGGTTTCGCCACCTCTGACTTGAGCGTCGATTTTTGTGATGCTCGTCAGGGGGGC
GGAGCCTATGGAAAAACGCCAGCAACGCGGCCTTTTTACGGTTCCTGGCCTTTTGCTGGCCTTTTGCTCA
CATGTTCTTTCCTGCGTTATCCCCTGATTCTGTGGATAACCGTATTACCGCCTTTGAGTGAGCTGATACC
GCTCGCCGCAGCCGAACGACCGAGCGCAGCGAGTCAGTGAGCGAGGAAGCGGAAGAGCGCCCAATACGCA
AACCGCCTCTCCCCGCGCGTTGGCCGATTCATTAATGCAGCTGGCACGACAGGTTTCCCGACTGGAAAGC
GGGCAGTGAGCGCAACGCAATTAATACGCGTACCGCTAGCCAGGAAGAGTTTGTAGAAACGCAAAAAGGC
CATCCGTCAGGATGGCCTTCTGCTTAGTTTGATGCCTGGCAGTTTATGGCGGGCGTCCTGCCCGCCACCC
TCCGGGCCGTTGCTTCACAACGTTCAAATCCGCTCCCGGCGGATTTGTCCTACTCAGGAGAGCGTTCACC
GACAAACAACAGATAAAACGAAAGGCCCAGTCTTCCGACTGAGCCTTTCGTTTTATTTGATGCCTGGCAG
TTCCCTACTCTCGCGTTAACGCTAGCATGGATGTTTTCCCAGTCACGACGTTGTAAAACGACGGCCAGTC
TTAAGCTCGGGCCCTGCAGCTCTAGAGCTCGAATTCTACAGGTCACTAATACCATCTAAGTAGTTGATTC
ATAGTGACTGCATATGTTGTGTTTTACAGTATTATGTAGTCTGTTTTTTATGCAAAATCTAATTTAATAT
ATTGATATTTATATCATTTTACGTTTCTCGTTCAACTTT
