>Addgene plasmid #80826 | p3E-P2A-GFP no-pA | addgene partial sequence | sequence record 161434 | M13-F20 5'-TGTAAAACGACGGCCAGT-3'
GAGCTCGAATTCTACAGGTCACTAATACCATCTAAGTAGTTGGTTCATAGTGACTGCATATGTTGTGTTT
TACAGTATTATGTAGTCTGTTTTTTATGCAAAATCTAATTTAATATATTGATATTTATATCATTTTACGT
TTCTCGTTCAACTTTCTTGTACAAAGTGGAAGAATTGGGTACCGGATCCGGAGCCACGAACTTCTCTCTG
TTAAAGCAAGCAGGAGACGTGGAAGAAAACCCCGGTCCTGGTACCGGGCCCCCCCTCGAGATGGTGAGCA
AGGGCGAGGAGCTGTTCACCGGGGTGGTGCCCATCCTGGTCGAGCTGGACGGCGACGTAAACGGCCACAA
GTTCAGCGTGTCCGGCGAGGGCGAGGGCGATGCCACCTACGGCAAGCTGACCCTGAAGTTCATCTGCACC
ACCGGCAAGCTGCCCGTGCCCTGGCCCACCCTCGTGACCACCCTGACCTACGGCGTGCAGTGCTTCAGCC
GCTACCCCGACCACATGAAGCAGCACGACTTCTTCAAGTCCGCCATGCCCGAAGGCTACGTCCAGGAGCG
CACCATCTTCTTCAAGGACGACGGCAACTACAAGACCCGCGCCGAGGTGAAGTTCGAGGGCGACACCCTG
GTGAACCGCATCGAGCTGAAGGGCATCGACTTCAAGGAGGACGGCAACATCCTGGGGCACAAGCTGGAGT
ACAACTACAACAGCCACAACGTCTATATCATGGCCGACAAGCAGAAGAACGGCATCAAGGTGAACTTCAA
GATCCGCCACAACATCGAGGACGGCAGCGTGCAGCTCGCCGAC
