>Addgene plasmid #80826 | p3E-P2A-GFP no-pA | addgene partial sequence | sequence record 163167 | M13-Rev 5'-CAGGAAACAGCTATGACC-3'
TCGCGGCCGCGTTAACGCTACCATGGAGCTCCAAATAATGATTTTATTTTGACTGATAGTGACCTGTTCG
TTGCAACAAATTGATAAGCAATGCTTTTTTATAATGCCAACTTTGTATAATAAAGTTGCAAGCTGGAGCT
CCACCGCGGTGGCGGCCGCTCTAGAACTAGTGGATCCCCCGGGCTGCAGGAATTCGATATCAAGCTTTTA
CTTGTACAGCTCGTCCATGCCGAGAGTGATCCCGGCGGCGGTCACGAACTCCAGCAGGACCATGTGATCG
CGCTTCTCGTTGGGGTCTTTGCTCAGGGCGGACTGGGTGCTCAGGTAGTGGTTGTCGGGCAGCAGCACGG
GGCCGTCGCCGATGGGGGTGTTCTGCTGGTAGTGGTCGGCGAGCTGCACGCTGCCGTCCTCGATGTTGTG
GCGGATCTTGAAGTTCACCTTGATGCCGTTCTTCTGCTTGTCGGCCATGATATAGACGTTGTGGCTGTTG
TAGTTGTACTCCAGCTTGTGCCCCAGGATGTTGCCGTCCTCCTTGAAGTCGATGCCCTTCAGCTCGATGC
GGTTCACCAGGGTGTCGCCCTCGAACTTCACCTCGGCGCGGGTCTTGTAGTTGCCGTCGTCCTTGAAGAA
GATGGTGCGCTCCTGGACGTAGCCTTCGGGCATGGCGGACTTGAAGAAGTCGTGCTGCTTCATGTGGTCG
GGGTAGCGGCTGAAGCACTGCACGCCGTAGGTCAGGGTGGTCACGAGGGTGGGCCAGGGCACGGGCAGCT
TGCCGGTGGTGCAGATGAACT
